>Addgene plasmid #101289 | GFP-mROCK1-delta1 | addgene full sequence | sequence record 195027 | Addgene NGS Result
AAGATCAAAGGATCTTCTTGAGATCCTTTTTTTCTGCGCGTAATCTGCTGCTTGCAAACAAAAAAACCAC
CGCTACCAGCGGTGGTTTGTTTGCCGGATCAAGAGCTACCAACTCTTTTTCCGAAGGTAACTGGCTTCAG
CAGAGCGCAGATACCAAATACTGTTCTTCTAGTGTAGCCGTAGTTAGGCCACCACTTCAAGAACTCTGTA
GCACCGCCTACATACCTCGCTCTGCTAATCCTGTTACCAGTGGCTGCTGCCAGTGGCGATAAGTCGTGTC
TTACCGGGTTGGACTCAAGACGATAGTTACCGGATAAGGCGCAGCGGTCGGGCTGAACGGGGGGTTCGTG
CACACAGCCCAGCTTGGAGCGAACGACCTACACCGAACTGAGATACCTACAGCGTGAGCTATGAGAAAGC
GCCACGCTTCCCGAAGGGAGAAAGGCGGACAGGTATCCGGTAAGCGGCAGGGTCGGAACAGGAGAGCGCA
CGAGGGAGCTTCCAGGGGGAAACGCCTGGTATCTTTATAGTCCTGTCGGGTTTCGCCACCTCTGACTTGA
GCGTCGATTTTTGTGATGCTCGTCAGGGGGGCGGAGCCTATGGAAAAACGCCAGCAACGCGGCCTTTTTA
CGGTTCCTGGCCTTTTGCTGGCCTTTTGCTCACATGTTCTTTCCTGCGTTATCCCCTGATTCTGTGGATA
ACCGTATTACCGCCATGCATTAGTTATTAATAGTAATCAATTACGGGGTCATTAGTTCATAGCCCATATA
TGGAGTTCCGCGTTACATAACTTACGGTAAATGGCCCGCCTGGCTGACCGCCCAACGACCCCCGCCCATT
GACGTCAATAATGACGTATGTTCCCATAGTAACGCCAATAGGGACTTTCCATTGACGTCAATGGGTGGAG
TATTTACGGTAAACTGCCCACTTGGCAGTACATCAAGTGTATCATATGCCAAGTACGCCCCCTATTGACG
TCAATGACGGTAAATGGCCCGCCTGGCATTATGCCCAGTACATGACCTTATGGGACTTTCCTACTTGGCA
GTACATCTACGTATTAGTCATCGCTATTACCATGGTGATGCGGTTTTGGCAGTACATCAATGGGCGTGGA
TAGCGGTTTGACTCACGGGGATTTCCAAGTCTCCACCCCATTGACGTCAATGGGAGTTTGTTTTGGCACC
AAAATCAACGGGACTTTCCAAAATGTCGTAACAACTCCGCCCCATTGACGCAAATGGGCGGTAGGCGTGT
ACGGTGGGAGGTCTATATAAGCAGAGCTGGTTTAGTGAACCGTCAGATCCGCTAGCGCTACCGGTCGCCA
CCATGGTGAGCAAGGGCGAGGAGCTGTTCACCGGGGTGGTGCCCATCCTGGTCGAGCTGGACGGCGACGT
AAACGGCCACAAGTTCAGCGTGTCCGGCGAGGGCGAGGGCGATGCCACCTACGGCAAGCTGACCCTGAAG
TTCATCTGCACCACCGGCAAGCTGCCCGTGCCCTGGCCCACCCTCGTGACCACCCTGACCTACGGCGTGC
AGTGCTTCAGCCGCTACCCCGACCACATGAAGCAGCACGACTTCTTCAAGTCCGCCATGCCCGAAGGCTA
CGTCCAGGAGCGCACCATCTTCTTCAAGGACGACGGCAACTACAAGACCCGCGCCGAGGTGAAGTTCGAG
GGCGACACCCTGGTGAACCGCATCGAGCTGAAGGGCATCGACTTCAAGGAGGACGGCAACATCCTGGGGC
ACAAGCTGGAGTACAACTACAACAGCCACAACGTCTATATCATGGCCGACAAGCAGAAGAACGGCATCAA
GGTGAACTTCAAGATCCGCCACAACATCGAGGACGGCAGCGTGCAGCTCGCCGACCACTACCAGCAGAAC
ACCCCCATCGGCGACGGCCCCGTGCTGCTGCCCGACAACCACTACCTGAGCACCCAGTCCGCCCTGAGCA
AAGACCCCAACGAGAAGCGCGATCACATGGTCCTGCTGGAGTTCGTGACCGCCGCCGGGATCACTCTCGG
CATGGACGAGCTGTACAAGTCCGGACTCAGATCTCGAGCTCAAATGTCGACTGGGGACAGTTTTGAGACT
CGGTTTGAAAAAATCGACAACCTGCTGCGGGATCCCAAATCGGAAGTGAATTCAGATTGTTTGCTGGATG
GATTGGATGCCCTGGTTTATGATTTGGATTTTCCTGCCTTAAGAAAAAACAAAAATATTGACAACTTTCT
AAGCAGATATAAAGACACAATAAATAAAATTAGAGATTTACGGATGAAAGCAGAAGATTATGAAGTGGTA
AAGGTAATCGGCAGAGGTGCATTTGGAGAAGTTCAATTGGTGAGGCATAAATCCACTAGGAAGGTTTATG
CTATGAAGCTGCTCAGCAAATTTGAAATGATTAAGAGATCGGATTCTGCTTTTTTCTGGGAAGAAAGGGA
CATCATGGCGTTTGCCAATAGTCCTTGGGTTGTTCAGCTTTTTTATGCATTCCAAGATGACCGGTATCTC
TACATGGTGATGGAGTACATGCCTGGCGGAGACCTTGTCAACCTGATGAGCAACTATGACGTGCCTGAAA
AATGGGCAAGATTCTATACTGCAGAAGTAGTTCTTGCATTGGATGCAATCCATTCCATGGGTTTTATTCA
TAGAGATGTAAAGCCTGATAACATGCTGCTGGATAAGTCTGGACATTTGAAGTTAGCAGATTTTGGTACT
TGTATGAAGATGAATAAGGAAGGTATGGTACGATGTGACACAGCAGTTGGAACACCTGATTATATCTCAC
CCGAAGTATTAAAATCCCAAGGCGGTGATGGCTATTATGGACGAGAGTGTGACTGGTGGTCAGTTGGGGT
ATTTCTATATGAAATGCTCGTAGGTGACACACCTTTCTATGCAGATTCTTTGGTTGGGACTTACAGTAAA
ATTATGAACCATAAAAATTCACTTACTTTCCCTGATGATAATGACATATCAAAAGAGGCAAAAAATCTCA
TTTGTGCCTTCCTTACAGACAGAGAAGTGAGATTGGGCAGAAATGGTGTAGAGGAAATCAAACGTCATCT
CTTCTTCAAAAATGATCAGTGGGCTTGGGAAACGCTCCGAGACACTGTAGCACCAGTTGTGCCTGATTTA
AGTAGTGACATTGATACTAGTAATTTTGATGACTTAGAAGAAGATAAATAAGGTACCGCGGGCCCGGGAT
CCACCGGATCTAGATAACTGATCATAATCAGCCATACCACATTTGTAGAGGTTTTACTTGCTTTAAAAAA
CCTCCCACACCTCCCCCTGAACCTGAAACATAAAATGAATGCAATTGTTGTTGTTAACTTGTTTATTGCA
GCTTATAATGGTTACAAATAAAGCAATAGCATCACAAATTTCACAAATAAAGCATTTTTTTCACTGCATT
CTAGTTGTGGTTTGTCCAAACTCATCAATGTATCTTAACGCGTAAATTGTAAGCGTTAATATTTTGTTAA
AATTCGCGTTAAATTTTTGTTAAATCAGCTCATTTTTTAACCAATAGGCCGAAATCGGCAAAATCCCTTA
TAAATCAAAAGAATAGACCGAGATAGGGT
[37 nt withheld, positions 3600-3636]
AAAGAACGTGGACTCCAACGTCAAAGG
[49 nt withheld, positions 3664-3712]
T
[91 nt withheld, positions 3714-3804]
G
[124 nt withheld, positions 3806-3929]
CAGGTGGCACTTTTCGGGGAAATGTGCGCGGAACCCCTATTTGTTTATTTTTCTAAATACATTCAAATAT
GTATCCGCTCATGAGACAATAACCCTGATAAATGCTTCAATAATATTGAAAAAGGAAGAGTCCTGAGGCG
GAAAGAACCAGCTGTGGAATGTGTGTCAGTTAGGGTGTGGAAAGTCCCCAGGCTCCCCAGCAGGCAGAAG
TATGCAAAGCATGCATCTCAATTAGTCAGCAACCAGGTGTGGAAAGTCCCCAGGCTCCCCAGCAGGCAGA
AGTATGCAAAGCATGCATCTCAATTAGTCAGCAACCATAGTCCCGCCCCTAACTCCGCCCATCCCGCCCC
TAACTCCGCCCAGTTCCGCCCATTCTCCGCCCCATGGCTGACTAATTTTTTTTATTTATGCAGAGGCCGA
GGCCGCCTCGGCCTCTGAGCTATTCCAGAAGTAGTGAGGAGGCTTTTTTGGAGGCCTAGGCTTTTGCAAA
GATCGATCAAGAGACAGGATGAGGATCGTTTCGCATGATTGAACAAGATGGATTGCACGCAGGTTCTCCG
GCCGCTTGGGTGGAGAGGCTATTCGGCTATGACTGGGCACAACAGACAATCGGCTGCTCTGATGCCGCCG
TGTTCCGGCTGTCAGCGCAGGGGCGCCCGGTTCTTTTTGTCAAGACCGACCTGTCCGGTGCCCTGAATGA
ACTGCAAGACGAGGCAGCGCGGCTATCGTGGCTGGCCACGACGGGCGTTCCTTGCGCAGCTGTGCTCGAC
GTTGTCACTGAAGCGGGAAGGGACTGGCTGCTATTGGGCGAAGTGCCGGGGCAGGATCTCCTGTCATCTC
ACCTTGCTCCTGCCGAGAAAGTATCCATCATGGCTGATGCAATGCGGCGGCTGCATACGCTTGATCCGGC
TACCTGCCCATTCGACCACCAAGCGAAACATCGCATCGAGCGAGCACGTACTCGGATGGAAGCCGGTCTT
GTCGATCAGGATGATCTGGACGAAGAGCATCAGGGGCTCGCGCCAGCCGAACTGTTCGCCAGGCTCAAGG
CGAGCATGCCCGACGGCGAGGATCTCGTCGTGACCCATGGCGATGCCTGCTTGCCGAATATCATGGTGGA
AAATGGCCGCTTTTCTGGATTCATCGACTGTGGCCGGCTGGGTGTGGCGGACCGCTATCAGGACATAGCG
TTGGCTACCCGTGATATTGCTGAAGAGCTTGGCGGCGAATGGGCTGACCGCTTCCTCGTGCTTTACGGTA
TCGCCGCTCCCGATTCGCAGCGCATCGCCTTCTATCGCCTTCTTGACGAGTTCTTCTGAGCGGGACTCTG
GGGTTCGAAATGACCGACCAAGCGACGCCCAACCTGCCATCACGAGATTTCGATTCCACCGCCGCCTTCT
ATGAAAGGTTGGGCTTCGGAATCGTTTTCCGGGACGCCGGCTGGATGATCCTCCAGCGCGGGGATCTCAT
GCTGGAGTTCTTCGCCCACCCTAGGGGGAGGCTAACTGAAACACGGAAGGAGACAATACCGGAAGGAACC
CGCGCTATGACGGCAATAAAAAGACAGAATAAAACGCACGGTGTTGGGTCGTTTGTTCATAAACGCGGGG
TTCGGTCCCAGGGCTGGCACTCTGTCGATACCCCACCGAGACCCCATTGGGGCCAATACGCCCGCGTTTC
TTCCTTTTCCCCACCCCACCCCCCAAGTTCGGGTGAAGGCCCAGGGCTCGCAGCCAACGTCGGGGCGGCA
GGCCCTGCCATAGCCTCAGGTTACTCATATATACTTTAGATTGATTTAAAACTTCATTTTTAATTTAAAA
GGATCTAGGTGAAGATCCTTTTTGATAATCTCATGACCAAAATCCCTTAACGTGAGTTTTCGTTCCACTG
AGCGTCAGACCCCGTAGAA
Features (pLannotate 1.2.2; 16 found; start..end, strand, type, name):
     18..606     +  rep_origin     ori: high-copy-number ColE1/pMB1/pBR322/pUC origin of replication
    781..1084    +  enhancer       CMV enhancer: human cytomegalovirus immediate early enhancer
   1085..1288    +  promoter       CMV promoter: human cytomegalovirus (CMV) immediate early promoter
   1333..2049    +  CDS            EGFP: EGFP is a basic (constitutively fluorescent) green fluorescent protein published in 1996, derived from Aequorea victoria. It is reported to be a rapidly-maturing weak dimer with moderate acid sensitivity.
   2050..2073    +  misc_feature   MCS (fragment): multiple cloning site
   2074..3198    +  CDS            Rock1 (fragment): ROCK1_MOUSE - Experimental evidence at protein level: Swiss-Prot protein existence level 1. Protein kinase which is a key regulator of the actin cytoskeleton and cell polarity (PubMed:19036714, PubMed:19181962). Involved in regulation of smooth muscle contraction, actin cytoskeleton organization, stress fiber and focal adhesion formation, neurite retraction, cell adhesion and motility via phosphorylation of DAPK3, GFAP, LIMK1, LIMK2, MYL9/MLC2, TPPP, PFN1 and PPP1R12A (PubMed:19036714, PubMed:19181962). Phosphorylates FHOD1 and acts synergistically with it to promote SRC-dependent non-apoptoti
   3202..3227    +  misc_feature   MCS (fragment): multiple cloning site
   3239..3323    +  CDS            large T antigen (fragment): large T antigen from SV40 (simian virus 40)
   3346..3467    +  polyA_signal   SV40 poly(A) signal: SV40 polyadenylation signal
   3501..3929    -  rep_origin     f1 ori (sequence partly withheld): f1 bacteriophage origin of replication; arrow indicates direction of (+) strand synthesis
   3956..4060    +  promoter       AmpR promoter: bla
   4062..4419    +  promoter       SV40 promoter: SV40 enhancer and early promoter
   4454..5248    +  CDS            NeoR/KanR: aminoglycoside phosphotransferase from Tn5; aph(3')-II (or nptII); confers resistance to neomycin, kanamycin, and G418 (Geneticin®)
   5269..5421    +  CDS            ble (fragment): BLE_KLEPN - Experimental evidence at protein level: Swiss-Prot protein existence level 1. Binding protein with a strong affinity to the bleomycin family of antibiotics. Binds to CL990; an antimitotic-antibiotic compound. From Klebsiella pneumoniae.
   5480..5527    +  polyA_signal   HSV TK poly(A) signal: herpes simplex virus thymidine kinase polyadenylation signal (Cole and Stacy, 1985)
   5618..5634    -  polyA_signal   bGH poly(A) signal (fragment): bovine growth hormone polyadenylation signal
