[The description below was written by a language model from this plasmid's Addgene catalogue record and pLannotate feature annotations shown in this document.]
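Description:
GFP-mROCK1-delta1 is a mammalian expression plasmid built on the pEGFP-C1 backbone that produces an N-terminal EGFP fusion to a truncated fragment of mouse Rock1, the Rho-associated protein kinase that regulates actomyosin contractility and the actin cytoskeleton. The insert comprises residues 1–375 of the protein, which matches the annotated Rock1 fragment of about 1.1 kb lying directly downstream of, and on the same strand as, the EGFP coding sequence, separated only by a short stretch of multiple cloning site. According to the record, the mouse ROCK1 sequence was PCR-amplified from a FLAG-tagged template and cloned between the SacI and KpnI sites. Transcription is driven by the human cytomegalovirus immediate early enhancer and promoter and terminated by the SV40 polyadenylation signal. The short large T antigen fragment annotated just upstream of that signal is probably a remnant of the SV40-derived terminator region rather than an expressed element.

The 5.8 kb plasmid replicates at high copy in E. coli from a pUC-type ColE1 origin and also carries an f1 origin for single-stranded DNA production. Selection relies on a single Tn5 NeoR/KanR gene placed behind tandem bacterial (bla) and SV40 early promoters and followed by the HSV TK polyadenylation signal, so it confers kanamycin resistance in bacteria and G418 resistance in transfected mammalian cells. The small ble and bGH poly(A) fragments are probably residual backbone sequence or annotation matches without a functional role. The stated purpose is expression of GFP-tagged Rock1 to study its localisation and signalling. As a deletion variant, it is suited to mapping which regions of the kinase govern its subcellular targeting.
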