Addgene plasmid #101289: GFP-mROCK1-delta1
Purpose: Mammalian expression of Rock1-GFP for the study of localisation signaling.
Depositing lab: Alpha Yap. Depositing organization: University of Queensland. Publication: Feedback regulation through myosin II confers robustness on RhoA signalling at E-cadherin junctions. Priya R, Gomez GA, Budnar S, Verma S, Cox HL, Hamilton NA, Yap AS. Nat Cell Biol. 2015 Oct;17(10):1282-93. doi: 10.1038/ncb3239. Epub 2015 Sep 14. PubMed 26368311.
Backbone
  Vector backbone: pEGFP-C1
  Vector type: Mammalian Expression
Growth in bacteria
  Bacterial resistance: Kanamycin, 50 μg/mL
  Growth temperature: 37°C
  Growth strain: DH5alpha
  Copy number: High Copy
Gene/Insert
  Gene/Insert name: Rock1
  Species: M. musculus (mouse)
  Mutation: 1-375 aa
  GenBank ID: NM_009071.2
  Entrez Gene: Rock1 (a.k.a. 1110055K06Rik, Rock-I)
  Promoter: CMV
  Cloning method: Restriction Enzyme; 5′ cloning site SacI (unknown if destroyed); 3′ cloning site KpnI (unknown if destroyed)
  Sequencing primers: 5′ EGFP-N
Terms and licenses: Academic/Nonprofit Terms; Industry Terms: Not Available to Industry
Depositor comments: The GFP-ROCK1 construct was generated by PCR-amplifying mouse ROCK1 using FLAG-tag mouse ROCK1 (a kind gift from M. Samuel, Centre for Cancer Biology, University of South Australia, Australia) as a template and cloned into pEGFP-C1 (Clontech) using SacI and KpnI restriction sites.
How to cite: GFP-mROCK1-delta1 was a gift from Alpha Yap (Addgene plasmid # 101289 ; http://n2t.net/addgene:101289 ; RRID:Addgene_101289)
